>Addgene plasmid #91436 | pHH0103_ARHGAP10-1/1-SV2/2 | addgene full sequence | sequence record 192298 | Addgene NGS Result
ATTATTATCATGACATTAACCTATAAAAATAGGCGTATCACGAGGCCCTTTCGTCTTCAAGAATTCCCGA
CACCATCGAATGGTGCAAAACCTTTCGCGGTATGGCATGATAGCGCCCGGAAGAGAGTCAATTCAGGGTG
GTGAATGTGAAACCAGTAACGTTATACGATGTCGCAGAGTATGCCGGTGTCTCTTATCAGACCGTTTCCC
GCGTGGTGAACCAGGCCAGCCACGTTTCTGCGAAAACGCGGGAAAAAGTGGAAGCGGCGATGGCGGAGCT
GAATTACATTCCCAACCGCGTGGCACAACAACTGGCGGGCAAACAGTCGTTGCTGATTGGCGTTGCCACC
TCCAGTCTGGCCCTGCACGCGCCGTCGCAAATTGTCGCGGCGATTAAATCTCGCGCCGATCAACTGGGTG
CCAGCGTGGTGGTGTCGATGGTAGAACGAAGCGGCGTCGAAGCCTGTAAAGCGGCGGTGCACAATCTTCT
CGCGCAACGCGTCAGTGGGCTGATCATTAACTATCCGCTGGATGACCAGGATGCCATTGCTGTGGAAGCT
GCCTGCACTAATGTTCCGGCGTTATTTCTTGATGTCTCTGACCAGACACCCATCAACAGTATTATTTTCT
CCCATGAAGACGGTACGCGACTGGGCGTGGAGCATCTGGTCGCATTGGGTCACCAGCAAATCGCGCTGTT
AGCGGGCCCATTAAGTTCTGTCTCGGCGCGTCTGCGTCTGGCTGGCTGGCATAAATATCTCACTCGCAAT
CAAATTCAGCCGATAGCGGAACGGGAAGGCGACTGGAGTGCCATGTCCGGTTTTCAACAAACCATGCAAA
TGCTGAATGAGGGCATCGTTCCCACTGCGATGCTGGTTGCCAACGATCAGATGGCGCTGGGCGCAATGCG
CGCCATTACCGAGTCCGGGCTGCGCGTTGGTGCGGATATCTCGGTAGTGGGATACGACGATACCGAAGAC
AGCTCATGTTATATCCCGCCGTTAACCACCATCAAACAGGATTTTCGCCTGCTGGGGCAAACCAGCGTGG
ACCGCTTGCTGCAACTCTCTCAGGGCCAGGCGGTGAAGGGCAATCAGCTGTTGCCCGTCTCACTGGTGAA
AAGAAAAACCACCCTGGCGCCCAATACGCAAACCGCCTCTCCCCGCGCGTTGGCCGATTCATTAATGCAG
CTGGCACGACAGGTTTCCCGACTGGAAAGCGGGCAGTGAGCGCAACGCAATTAATGTAAGTTAGCTCACT
CATTAGGCACAATTCTCATGTTTGACAGCTTATCATCGACTGCACGGTGCACCAATGCTTCTGGCGTCAG
GCAGCCATCGGAAGCTGTGGTATGGCTGTGCAGGTCGTAAATCACTGCATAATTCGTGTCGCTCAAGGCG
CACTCCCGTTCTGGATAATGTTTTTTGCGCCGACATCATAACGGTTCTGGCAAATATTCTGAAATGAGCT
GTTGACAATTAATCATCGGCTCGTATAATGTGTGGAATTGTGAGCGGATAACAATTTCACACAGGAAACA
GCCAGTCCGTTTAGGTGTTTTCACGAGCACTTCACCAACAAGGACCATAGATTATGAAAATCGAAGAACA
CCATCACCATCACCATTCCAGCGGTAAGCTTATGTCCCCTATACTAGGTTATTGGAAAATTAAGGGCCTT
GTGCAACCCACTCGACTTCTTTTGGAATATCTTGAAGAAAAATATGAAGAGCATTTGTATGAGCGCGATG
AAGGTGATAAATGGCGAAACAAAAAGTTTGAATTGGGTTTGGAGTTTCCCAATCTTCCTTATTATATTGA
TGGTGATGTTAAATTAACACAGTCTATGGCCATCATACGTTATATAGCTGACAAGCACAACATGTTGGGT
GGTTGTCCAAAAGAGCGTGCAGAGATTTCAATGCTTGAAGGAGCGGTTTTGGATATTAGATACGGTGTTT
CGAGAATTGCATATAGTAAAGACTTTGAAACTCTCAAAGTTGATTTTCTTAGCAAGCTACCTGAAATGCT
GAAAATGTTCGAAGATCGTTTATGTCATAAAACATATTTAAATGGTGATCATGTAACCCATCCTGACTTC
ATGTTGTATGACGCTCTTGATGTTGTTTTATACATGGACCCAATGTGCCTGGATGCGTTCCCAAAATTAG
TTTGTTTTAAAAAACGTATTGAAGCTATCCCACAAATTGATAAGTACTTGAAATCCAGCAAGTATATAGC
ATGGCCTTTGCAGGGCTGGCAAGCCACGTTTGGTGGTGGCGACCATCCTCCAAAATCGGATCTGGAAGTT
CTGTTCCAGGGGCCCCTGTCCAGCGGTCTGGTTCCGCGTGGTTCCGGTACCGCGGCCCAGCCGGCCATGG
CCCAGGGCGCGCTGCGTAAAGCACGTGCCGTTTATCCATGTGAAGCCGAACATTCTTCCGAACTGTCCTT
CGAAATTGGTGCCATTTTCGAAGATGTTCAGACCTCTCGTGAACCAGGTTGGCTGGAAGGTACGCTGAAT
GGTAAACGTGGTCTGATTCCGCAGAACTACGTCAAACTGCTGGCGGCCGCATA
[142 nt withheld, positions 2574-2715]
C
[98 nt withheld, positions 2717-2814]
AGTTTGTACTGGTGACGAAACTCAGTGTCTAGCTAGAGTGGC
[149 nt withheld, positions 2857-3005]
T
[41 nt withheld, positions 3007-3047]
T
[62 nt withheld, positions 3049-3110]
A
[35 nt withheld, positions 3112-3146]
CCTCCCTCAATCGGTTGAATGTCGCCCTTTTGTCTTTGGCGCTGGTAAACCATATGAA
[86 nt withheld, positions 3205-3290]
T
[54 nt withheld, positions 3292-3345]
CTAGCGCCGCCCTATACCTTGTCTGCCTCCCCGCGTTGCGTCGCGGTGCATGGAGCCGGGCCACCTCGAC
CTGAATGGAAGCCGGCGGCACCTCGCTAACGGATTCACCACTCCAAGAATTGGAGCCAATCAATTCTTGC
GGAGAACTGTGAATGCGCAAACCAACCCTTGGCAGAACATATCCATCGCGTCCGCCATCTCCAGCAGCCG
CACGCGGCGCATCTCGGGCAGCGTTGGGTCCTGGCCACGGGTGCGCATGATCGTGCTCCTGTCGTTGAGG
ACCCGGCTAGGCTGGCGGGGTTGCCTTACTGGTTAGCAGAATGAATCACCGATACGCGAGCGAACGTGAA
GCGACTGCTGCTGCAAAACGTCTGCGACCTGAGCAACAACATGAATGGTCTTCGGTTTCCGTGTTTCGTA
AAGTCTGGAAACGCGGAAGTCAGCGCCCTGCACCATTATGTTCCGGATCTGCATCGCAGGATGCTGCTGG
CTACCCTGTGGAACACCTACATCTGTATTAACGAAGCGCTGGCATTGACCCTGAGTGATTTTTCTCTGGT
CCCGCCGCATCCATACCGCCAGTTGTTTACCCTCACAACGTTCCAGTAACCGGGCATGTTCATCATCAGT
AACCCGTATCGTGAGCATCCTCTCTCGTTTCATCGGTATCATTACCCCCATGAACAGAAATCCCCCTTAC
ACGGAGGCATCAGTGACCAAACAGGAAAAAACCGCCCTTAACATGGCCCGCTTTATCAGAAGCCAGACAT
TAACGCTTCTGGAGAAACTCAACGAGCTGGACGCGGATGAACAGGCAGACATCTGTGAATCGCTTCACGA
CCACGCTGATGAGCTTTACCGCAGGATCCGCGAAATTGTAAGCGTTAATATTTTGTTAAAATTCGCGTTA
AATTTTTGTTAAATCAGCTCATTTTTTAACCAATAGGCCGAAATCGGCAAAATCCCTTATAAATCAAAAG
AATAGACCGAGATAGGGT
[37 nt withheld, positions 4344-4380]
AAAGAACGTGGACTCCAACGTCAAAGG
[49 nt withheld, positions 4408-4456]
T
[91 nt withheld, positions 4458-4548]
G
[124 nt withheld, positions 4550-4673]
CGCGGATCCTGCCTCGCGCGTTTCGGTGATGACGGTGAAAACCTCTGACACATGCAGCTCCCGGAGACGG
TCACAGCTTGTCTGTAAGCGGATGCCGGGAGCAGACAAGCCCGTCAGGGCGCGTCAGCGGGTGTTGGCGG
GTGTCGGGGCGCAGCCATGACCCAGTCACGTAGCGATAGCGGAGTGTATACTGGCTTAACTATGCGGCAT
CAGAGCAGATTGTACTGAGAGTGCACCATATGCGGTGTGAAATACCGCACAGATGCGTAAGGAGAAAATA
CCGCATCAGGCGCTCTTCCGCTTCCTCGCTCACTGACTCGCTGCGCTCGGTCGTTCGGCTGCGGCGAGCG
GTATCAGCTCACTCAAAGGCGGTAATACGGTTATCCACAGAATCAGGGGATAACGCAGGAAAGAACATGT
GAGCAAAAGGCCAGCAAAAGGCCAGGAACCGTAAAAAGGCCGCGTTGCTGGCGTTTTTCCATAGGCTCCG
CCCCCCTGACGAGCATCACAAAAATCGACGCTCAAGTCAGAGGTGGCGAAACCCGACAGGACTATAAAGA
TACCAGGGTTTCCCCCTGGAAGCTCCCTCGTGCGCTCTCCTGTTCCGACCCTGCCGCTTACCGGATACCT
GTCCGCCTTTCTCCCTTCGGGAAGCGTGGCGCTTTCTCATAGCTCACGCTGTAGGTATCTCAGTTCGGTG
TAGGTCGTTCGCTCCAAGCTGGGCTGTGTGCACGAACCCCCCGTTCAGCCCGACCGCTGCGCCTTATCCG
GTAACTATCGTCTTGAGTCCAACCCGGTAAGACACGACTTATCGCCACTGGCAGCAGCCACTGGTAACAG
GATTAGCAGAGCGAGGTATGTAGGCGGTGCTACAGAGTTCTTGAAGTGGTGGCCTAACTACGGCTACACT
AGAAGGACAGTATTTGGTATCTGCGCTCTGCTGAAGCCAGTTACCTTCGGAAAAAGAGTTGGTAGCTCTT
GATCCGGCAAACAAACCACCGCTGGTAGCGGTGGTTTTTTTGTTTGCAAGCAGCAGATTACGCGCAGAAA
AAAAGGATCTCAAGAAGATCCTTTGATCTTTTCTACGGGGTCTGACGCTCAGTGGAACGAAAACTCACGT
TAAGGGATTTTGGTCATGAGATTATCAAAAAGGATCTTCACCTAGATCCTTTTAAATTAAAAATGAAGTT
TTAAATCAATCTAAAGTATATATGAGTAAACTTGGTCTGACAGTTACCAATGCTTAATCAGTGAGGCACC
TATCTCAGCGATCTGTCTATTTCGTTCATCCATAGTTGCCTGACTCCCCGTCGTGTAGATAACTACGATA
CGGGAGGGCTTACCATCTGGCCCCAGTGCTGCAATGATACCGCGAGACCCACGCTCACCGGCTCCAGATT
TATCAGCAATAAACCAGCCAGCCGGAAGGGCCGAGCGCAGAAGTGGTCCTGCAACTTTATCCGCCTCCAT
CCAGTCTATTAATTGTTGCCGGGAAGCTAGAGTAAGTAGTTCGCCAGTTAATAGTTTGCGCAACGTTGTT
GCCATTGCTGCAGGCATCGTGGTGTCACGCTCGTCGTTTGGTATGGCTTCATTCAGCTCCGGTTCCCAAC
GATCAAGGCGAGTTACATGATCCCCCATATTGTGCAAAAAAGCGGTTAGCTCCTTCGGTCCTCCGATCGT
TGTCAGAAGTAAGTTGGCCGCAGTGTTATCACTCATGGTTATGGCAGCACTGCATAATTCTCTTACTGTC
ATGCCATCCGTAAGATGCTTTTCTGTGACTGGTGAGTACTCAACCAAGTCATTCTGAGAATAGTGTATGC
GGCGACCGAGTTGCTCTTGCCCGGCGTCAACACGGGATAATACCGCGCCACATAGCAGAACTTTAAAAGT
GCTCATCATTGGAAAACGTTCTTCGGGGCGAAAACTCTCAAGGATCTTACCGCTGTTGAGATCCAGTTCG
ATGTAACCCACTCGTGCACCCAACTGATCTTCAGCATCTTTTACTTTCACCAGCGTTTCTGGGTGAGCAA
AAACAGGAAGGCAAAATGCCGCAAAAAAGGGAATAAGGGCGACACGGAAATGTTGAATACTCATACTCTT
CCTTTTTCAATATTATTGAAGCATTTATCAGGGTTATTGTCTCATGAGCGGATACATATTTGAATGTATT
TAGAAAAATAAACAAATAGGGGTTCCGCGCACATTTCCCCGAAAAGTGCCACCTGACGTCTAAGAAACC
Features (pLannotate 1.2.2; 21 found; start..end, strand, type, name):
     69..146     +  promoter       lacIq promoter: lacI (mutant); In the lacIq allele, a single base change in the promoter boosts expression of the lacI gene about 10-fold.
    147..1229    +  CDS            lacI: lac repressor; lacI; The lac repressor binds to the lac operator to inhibit transcription in E. coli. This inhibition can be relieved by adding lactose or isopropyl-β-D-thiogalactopyranoside (IPTG).
   1242..1263    +  protein_bind   CAP binding site: CAP binding activates transcription in the presence of cAMP. E. coli catabolite activator protein
   1282..1299    +  promoter       tet promoter (fragment): E. coli promoter for tetracycline efflux protein gene
   1472..1500    +  promoter       tac promoter: strong E. coli promoter; hybrid between the trp and lac UV5 promoters
   1508..1524    +  protein_bind   lac operator: The lac repressor binds to the lac operator to inhibit transcription in E. coli. This inhibition can be relieved by adding lactose or isopropyl-β-D-thiogalactopyranoside (IPTG). lac repressor encoded by lacI
   1609..1626    +  CDS            6xHis: 6xHis affinity tag
   1642..2295    +  CDS            GST26_SCHJA: Experimental evidence at protein level: Swiss-Prot protein existence level 1. GST isoenzymes appear to play a central role in the parasite detoxification system. Other functions are also suspected including a role in increasing the solubility of haematin in the parasite gut. From Schistosoma japonicum (Blood fluke).
   2395..2562    +  CDS            ARHGAP10 (fragment): RHG10_HUMAN - Also known as GRAF2. Experimental evidence at protein level: Swiss-Prot protein existence level 1. GTPase activator for the small GTPases RhoA and Cdc42 by converting them to an inactive GDP-bound state. Essential for PTKB2 regulation of cytoskeletal organization via Rho family GTPases. Inhibits PAK2 proteolytic fragment PAK-2p34 kinase activity and changes its localization from the nucleus to the perinuclear region. Stabilizes PAK-2p34 thereby increasing stimulation of cell death (By similarity). From Homo sapiens (Human).
   2578..2625    +  terminator     fd terminator (sequence withheld): central terminator from bacteriophage fd (Otsuka and Kunisawa, 1982)
   2630..2842    +  CDS            M13 gene III (fragment) (sequence partly withheld): pIII; III; minor coat protein
   2857..3327    +  CDS            M13 gene III (fragment) (sequence partly withheld): pIII; III; minor coat protein
   3349..3419    +  CDS            TcR (fragment): tetracycline efflux protein; tet; confers resistance to tetracycline
   3661..4041    -  CDS            YPB1_ECOLX: Protein predicted: Swiss-Prot protein existence level 4. From Escherichia coli.
   4058..4209    +  CDS            rop (fragment): Rop protein, which maintains plasmids at low copy number; rop
   4245..4673    -  rep_origin     f1 ori (sequence partly withheld): f1 bacteriophage origin of replication; arrow indicates direction of (+) strand synthesis
   4682..4721    +  CDS            rop (fragment): Rop protein, which maintains plasmids at low copy number; rop
   4823..4963    +  misc_feature   bom: basis of mobility region from pBR322
   5149..5736    -  rep_origin     ori: high-copy-number ColE1/pMB1/pBR322/pUC origin of replication
   5910..6767    -  CDS            bla: BLAT_ECOLX - Experimental evidence at protein level: Swiss-Prot protein existence level 1. TEM-type are the most prevalent beta-lactamases in enterobacteria; they hydrolyze the beta-lactam bond in susceptible beta-lactam antibiotics, thus conferring resistance to penicillins and cephalosporins. TEM-3 and TEM-4 are capable of hydrolyzing cefotaxime and ceftazidime. TEM-5 is capable of hydrolyzing ceftazidime. TEM-6 is capable of hydrolyzing ceftazidime and aztreonam. TEM-8/CAZ-2, TEM- 16/CAZ-7 and TEM-24/CAZ-6 are markedly active against ceftazidime. IRT- 4 shows resistance to beta-lactamase in
   6768..6872    -  promoter       AmpR promoter: bla
