[The description below was written by a language model from this plasmid's Addgene catalogue record and pLannotate feature annotations shown in this document.]
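Description:
pHH0103_ARHGAP10-1/1-SV2/2 is a 6.9 kb bacterial expression plasmid built on the pHH0103 backbone for producing and purifying a human SH3 domain from ARHGAP10 (also called GRAF2 or PS-GAP), a GTPase-activating protein for RhoA and Cdc42. It is one of a set of constructs made for a systematic survey of human SH3 domain binding specificities. The plasmid replicates in E. coli from a ColE1/pBR322-type origin with the bom region. The catalogue lists it as low copy, although the rop gene appears only as fragments interrupted by an f1 phage origin. Selection is by ampicillin through the TEM beta-lactamase gene and its own promoter.

The expression cassette is driven by the hybrid tac promoter with a downstream lac operator. A plasmid-borne lacI gene under the up-mutated lacIq promoter supplies abundant repressor, so transcription stays off until it is induced with IPTG. The annotated coding features run in order from a 6xHis tag, through Schistosoma japonicum glutathione S-transferase, to the ARHGAP10 fragment. The insert is catalogued as 221 bp, of which 168 bp is annotated as matching ARHGAP10, and it was cloned between SfiI and NotI sites. This layout would yield a His-GST–SH3 fusion that can be captured on either nickel or glutathione resin, with GST typically also aiding solubility. A bacteriophage fd terminator follows the insert.

Downstream of the terminator lie fragments of M13 gene III, a short tetracycline resistance remnant and a tet promoter fragment. Together with the f1 origin, these suggest descent from a phagemid display vector, though the record does not state this. Because they lie beyond the terminator, they are unlikely to contribute to the expressed protein.
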