Addgene plasmid #91436: pHH0103_ARHGAP10-1/1-SV2/2
Purpose: Protein expression and purification of human SH3 domain construct ARHGAP10-1/1-SV2/2
Depositing lab: Sachdev Sidhu. Depositing organization: University of Toronto. Publication: Comprehensive Analysis of the Human SH3 Domain Family Reveals a Wide Variety of Non-canonical Specificities. Teyra J, Huang H, Jain S, Guan X, Dong A, Liu Y, Tempel W, Min J, Tong Y, Kim PM, Bader GD, Sidhu SS. Structure. 2017 Oct 3;25(10):1598-1610.e3. doi: 10.1016/j.str.2017.07.017. Epub 2017 Sep 7. PubMed 28890361.
Backbone
  Vector backbone: pHH0103
  Vector type: Bacterial Expression
Growth in bacteria
  Bacterial resistance: Ampicillin, 100 μg/mL
  Growth temperature: 37°C
  Growth strain: DH5alpha
  Copy number: Low Copy
Gene/Insert
  Gene/Insert name: ARHGAP10-1/1-SV2/2
  Species: H. sapiens (human)
  Insert size (bp): 221
  Entrez Gene: ARHGAP10 (a.k.a. GRAF2, PS-GAP, PSGAP)
  Cloning method: Restriction Enzyme; 5′ cloning site Sfi1 (unknown if destroyed); 3′ cloning site Not1 (unknown if destroyed)
Terms and licenses: Academic/Nonprofit Terms; Industry Terms: Not Available to Industry
How to cite: pHH0103_ARHGAP10-1/1-SV2/2 was a gift from Sachdev Sidhu (Addgene plasmid # 91436 ; http://n2t.net/addgene:91436 ; RRID:Addgene_91436)
