>Addgene plasmid #91436 | pHH0103_ARHGAP10-1/1-SV2/2 | depositor partial sequence | sequence record 175924 | insert sequence
GGTACCGAATTCGGATCCGCGCGCTGCGTAAAGCACGTGCCGTTTATCCATGTGAAGCCGAACATTCTTC
CGAACTGTCCTTCGATATTGGTGCCATTTTCGAAGATGTTCAGACCTCTCGTGAACCAGGTTGGCTGGAA
GGTACGCTGAATGGTAAACGTGGTCTGATTCCGCAGAACTACGTCAAACTGCTGGCGGCCGCTAGCTAAG
TCGACGAGCTC
